>Addgene plasmid #164853 | p286 TIR1_HA_hH11 | addgene full sequence | sequence record 326397 | Addgene NGS Result
CTGTGTGAAATTGTTATCCGCTCACAATTCCACACAACATACGAGCCGGAAGCATAAAGTGTAAAGCCTG
GGGTGCCTAATGAGTGAGCTAACTCACATTAATTGCGTTGCGCTCACTGCCCGCTTTCCAGTCGGGAAAC
CTGTCGTGCCAGCTGCATTAATGAATCGGCCAACGCGCGGGGAGAGGCGGTTTGCGTATTGGGCGCTCTT
CCGCTTCCTCGCTCACTGACTCGCTGCGCTCGGTCGTTCGGCTGCGGCGAGCGGTATCAGCTCACTCAAA
GGCGGTAATACGGTTATCCACAGAATCAGGGGATAACGCAGGAAAGAACATGTGAGCAAAAGGCCAGCAA
AAGGCCAGGAACCGTAAAAAGGCCGCGTTGCTGGCGTTTTTCCATAGGCTCCGCCCCCCTGACGAGCATC
ACAAAAATCGACGCTCAAGTCAGAGGTGGCGAAACCCGACAGGACTATAAAGATACCAGGCGTTTCCCCC
TGGAAGCTCCCTCGTGCGCTCTCCTGTTCCGACCCTGCCGCTTACCGGATACCTGTCCGCCTTTCTCCCT
TCGGGAAGCGTGGCGCTTTCTCATAGCTCACGCTGTAGGTATCTCAGTTCGGTGTAGGTCGTTCGCTCCA
AGCTGGGCTGTGTGCACGAACCCCCCGTTCAGCCCGACCGCTGCGCCTTATCCGGTAACTATCGTCTTGA
GTCCAACCCGGTAAGACACGACTTATCGCCACTGGCAGCAGCCACTGGTAACAGGATTAGCAGAGCGAGG
TATGTAGGCGGTGCTACAGAGTTCTTGAAGTGGTGGCCTAACTACGGCTACACTAGAAGAACAGTATTTG
GTATCTGCGCTCTGCTGAAGCCAGTTACCTTCGGAAAAAGAGTTGGTAGCTCTTGATCCGGCAAACAAAC
CACCGCTGGTAGCGGTGGTTTTTTTGTTTGCAAGCAGCAGATTACGCGCAGAAAAAAAGGATCTCAAGAA
GATCCTTTGATCTTTTCTACGGGGTCTGACGCTCAGTGGAACGAAAACTCACGTTAAGGGATTTTGGTCA
TGAGATTATCAAAAAGGATCTTCACCTAGATCCTTTTAAATTAAAAATGAAGTTTTAAATCAATCTAAAG
TATATATGAGTAAACTTGGTCTGACAGTTACCAATGCTTAATCAGTGAGGCACCTATCTCAGCGATCTGT
CTATTTCGTTCATCCATAGTTGCCTGACTCCCCGTCGTGTAGATAACTACGATACGGGAGGGCTTACCAT
CTGGCCCCAGTGCTGCAATGATACCGCGAGACCCACGCTCACCGGCTCCAGATTTATCAGCAATAAACCA
GCCAGCCGGAAGGGCCGAGCGCAGAAGTGGTCCTGCAACTTTATCCGCCTCCATCCAGTCTATTAATTGT
TGCCGGGAAGCTAGAGTAAGTAGTTCGCCAGTTAATAGTTTGCGCAACGTTGTTGCCATTGCTACAGGCA
TCGTGGTGTCACGCTCGTCGTTTGGTATGGCTTCATTCAGCTCCGGTTCCCAACGATCAAGGCGAGTTAC
ATGATCCCCCATGTTGTGCAAAAAAGCGGTTAGCTCCTTCGGTCCTCCGATCGTTGTCAGAAGTAAGTTG
GCCGCAGTGTTATCACTCATGGTTATGGCAGCACTGCATAATTCTCTTACTGTCATGCCATCCGTAAGAT
GCTTTTCTGTGACTGGTGAGTACTCAACCAAGTCATTCTGAGAATAGTGTATGCGGCGACCGAGTTGCTC
TTGCCCGGCGTCAATACGGGATAATACCGCGCCACATAGCAGAACTTTAAAAGTGCTCATCATTGGAAAA
CGTTCTTCGGGGCGAAAACTCTCAAGGATCTTACCGCTGTTGAGATCCAGTTCGATGTAACCCACTCGTG
CACCCAACTGATCTTCAGCATCTTTTACTTTCACCAGCGTTTCTGGGTGAGCAAAAACAGGAAGGCAAAA
TGCCGCAAAAAAGGGAATAAGGGCGACACGGAAATGTTGAATACTCATACTCTTCCTTTTTCAATATTAT
TGAAGCATTTATCAGGGTTATTGTCTCATGAGCGGATACATATTTGAATGTATTTAGAAAAATAAACAAA
TAGGGGTTCCGCGCACATTTCCCCGAAAAGTGCCACCTG
[124 nt withheld, positions 2140-2263]
C
[91 nt withheld, positions 2265-2355]
A
[49 nt withheld, positions 2357-2405]
CCTTTGACGTTGGAGTCCACGTTCTTT
[37 nt withheld, positions 2433-2469]
ACCCTATCTCGGTCTATTCTTTTGATTTATAAGGGATTTTGCCGATTTCGGCCTATTGGTTAAAAAATGA
GCTGATTTAACAAAAATTTAACGCGAATTTTAACAAAATATTAACGCTTACAATTTCCATTCGCCATTCA
GGCTGCGCAACTGTTGGGAAGGGCGATCGGTGCGGGCCTCTTCGCTATTACGCCAGCTGGCGAAAGGGGG
ATGTGCTGCAAGGCGATTAAGTTGGGTAACGCCAGGGTTTTCCCAGTCACGACGTTGTAAAACGACGGCC
AGTGCCAAGCTGATCTATACATTGAATCAATATTGGCAATTAGCCATATTAGTCATTGGTTATATAGCAT
AAATCAATATTGGCTATTGGCCATTGCATACGTTTCTTGTGAACTCATCTCGTGCCTGCAAGACATCAAA
AGTTTCTCCAAAGACATCCCTTCCTCTCTGCCCTCATCCTATATCAAGGTCTTAGCTCCTTGAAGACTGC
ATTAATGTGTCTTTTGCCTTCATCCCCCCCCCACCCTCCCGCTTCCTCTAGTCCTTGTGTTTACCAAAAT
ACTTTTGCTAAAACCTGTATGTCTAGCTTCTGCTGATACTCTTAGCAATACTCCCTTATTTCCTTCTGGC
GCCATTTGCCAATCACCAGCTAATGGCTTTGCTCTTTGCATGGTACCTGTTTCTGTCCTACTAGCTTCTA
GTCTGAAAAGGAAGCCTTTACTAGCAGCTTCAACCCAGTCCTCCTTACCTTGCACCTATTAACGTTGGTT
CAACATGAAGGGGAAGTAAGATAAGTGGAAGAGGATACACAGGAAAGGTGGAACTGGATTCAGGTATCTG
TGTTCTGCCATTGACACTTGGGACTGCGTTCCAGCTTCCACCTGTGGAAACCAGAAAGCATTTGCCAAAA
ATTCTAAACAGAGGGTCTATTTCTGAAGCTGAGGAATCACATGGAGTGAATAGCATGGGGGAAGGGGATT
ACTAATGAGGCTGAAAGAAAAGTACCAGGAAGAGACTGACTTCATGCATAATCCATAAAGCCAGGTTTTC
TTGAAAGGTGACCTGCTTTCTTGTATTCCTGCAAGAAACGGCTCGAGGGGCTCCGGTGCCCGTCAGTGGG
CAGAGCGCACATCGCCCACAGTCCCCGAGAAGTTGTGGGGAGGGGTCGGCAATTGAAGCGGTGCCTAGAG
AAGGTGGCGCGGGGTAAACTGGGAAAGTGATGTCGTGTACTGGCTCCGCCTTTTTCCCGAGGGTGGGGGA
GAACCGTATATAAGTGCAGTAGTCGCCGTGAACGTTCTTTTTCGCAACGGGTTTGCCGCCAGAACACAGG
TAAGTGCCGTGTGTGGTTCCCGCGGGCCTGGCCTCTTTACGGGTTATGGCCCTTGCGTGCCTTGAATTAC
TTCCACCTGGCTGCAGTACGTGATTCTTGATCCCGAGCTTCGGGTTGGAAGTGGGTGGGAGAGTTCGAGG
CCTTGCGCTTAAGGAGCCCCTTCGCCTCGTGCTTGAGTTGAGGCCTGGCCTGGGCGCTGGGGCCGCCGCG
TGCGAATCTGGTGGCACCTTCGCGCCTGTCTCGCTGCTTTCGATAAGTCTCTAGCCATTTAAAATTTTTG
ATGACCTGCTGCGACGCTTTTTTTCTGGCAAGATAGTCTTGTAAATGCGGGCCAAGATCTGCACACTGGT
ATTTCGGTTTTTGGGGCCGCGGGCGGCGACGGGGCCCGTGCGTCCCAGCGCACATGTTCGGCGAGGCGGG
GCCTGCGAGCGCGGCCACCGAGAATCGGACGGGGGTAGTCTCAAGCTGGCCGGCCTGCTCTGGTGCCTGG
CCTCGCGCCGCCGTGTATCGCCCCGCCCTGGGCGGCAAGGCTGGCCCGGTCGGCACCAGTTGCGTGAGCG
GAAAGATGGCCGCTTCCCGGCCCTGCTGCAGGGAGCTCAAAATGGAGGACGCGGCGCTCGGGAGAGCGGG
CGGGTGAGTCACCCACACAAAGGAAAAGGGCCTTTCCGTCCTCAGCCGTCGCTTCATGTGACTCCACGGA
GTACCGGGCGCCGTCCAGGCACCTCGATTAGTTCTCGAGCTTTTGGAGTACGTCGTCTTTAGGTTGGGGG
GAGGGGTTTTATGCGATGGAGTTTCCCCACACTGAGTGGGTGGAGACTGAAGTTAGGCCAGCTTGGCACT
TGATGTAATTCTCCTTGGAATTTGCCCTTTTTGAGTTTGGATCTTGGTTCATTCTCAAGCCTCAGACAGT
GGTTCAAAGTTTTTTTCTTCCATTTCAGGTGTCGTGAGGGGATCGTCGACGCCACCATGACCTACTTCCC
CGAGGAAGTGGTGGAACACATCTTCAGCTTTCTGCCCGCCCAGAGGGACAGAAACACCGTGTCCCTCGTG
TGCAAAGTGTGGTACGAGATCGAGAGACTGAGCAGACGGGGCGTGTTCGTGGGCAACTGTTACGCTGTGC
GGGCTGGCAGAGTGGCCGCCAGATTTCCTAATGTGCGGGCCCTGACCGTGAAGGGCAAGCCTCACTTCGC
CGACTTCAACCTGGTGCCCCCTGATTGGGGCGGCTACGCTGGACCTTGGATCGAGGCTGCTGCCAGAGGC
TGTCACGGCCTGGAAGAACTGAGAATGAAGAGAATGGTGGTGTCCGACGAGAGCCTGGAACTGCTGGCCA
GAAGCTTCCCCAGATTCAGAGCCCTGGTGCTGATCTCCTGCGAGGGCTTCTCTACAGATGGCCTGGCCGC
CGTGGCCAGCCATTGCAAGCTGCTGAGAGAGCTGGATCTCCAGGAAAACGAGGTGGAAGATAGAGGCCCC
AGATGGCTGAGCTGCTTCCCCGACAGCTGTACCAGCCTGGTGTCCCTGAACTTCGCCTGCATCAAGGGGG
AAGTGAACGCCGGCAGCCTGGAAAGACTGGTGTCCAGAAGCCCCAACCTGAGAAGCCTGAGACTGAACAG
ATCCGTGTCCGTGGACACCCTGGCCAAGATCCTGCTGAGAACCCCTAACCTGGAAGATCTGGGCACCGGC
AACCTGACCGACGACTTCCAGACCGAGAGCTACTTCAAGCTGACCAGCGCCCTGGAAAAGTGCAAGATGC
TGCGGAGCCTGAGCGGCTTCTGGGACGCCTCTCCTGTGTGCCTGAGCTTCATCTACCCCCTGTGCGCCCA
GCTGACCGGCCTGAACCTGTCTTACGCCCCTACACTGGACGCCAGCGACCTGACCAAGATGATCAGCAGA
TGCGTGAAGCTCCAGAGACTGTGGGTGCTGGACTGCATCAGCGACAAGGGACTCCAGGTGGTGGCCAGCT
CCTGCAAGGATCTCCAGGAACTGAGAGTGTTCCCCAGCGACTTCTACGTGGCCGGCTACAGCGCCGTGAC
CGAAGAGGGACTGGTGGCTGTGTCTCTGGGCTGCCCCAAGCTGAACAGCCTGCTGTACTTCTGCCACCAG
ATGACCAACGCCGCCCTCGTGACCGTGGCCAAGAACTGCCCCAACTTCACCAGGTTCAGACTGTGCATCC
TGGAACCCGGCAAGCCCGACGTTGTGACCAGCCAGCCACTGGATGAGGGCTTCGGAGCCATCGTGCGCGA
GTGCAAGGGACTCCAGAGACTGAGCATCAGCGGCCTGCTGACCGACAAGGTGTTCATGTACATCGGGAAG
TACGCCAAGCAGCTGGAAATGCTGTCTATCGCCTTCGCTGGCGACTCCGACAAGGGCATGATGCACGTGA
TGAACGGCTGCAAGAACCTGCGGAAACTGGAAATCAGAGACAGCCCCTTCGGCGACGCTGCCCTGCTGGG
CAACTTCGCCAGATACGAGACAATGAGATCCCTGTGGATGAGCAGCTGCAACGTGACACTGAAGGGCTGC
CAGGTGCTGGCCAGCAAGATGCCCATGCTGAACGTGGAAGTGATCAACGAGAGGGACGGCAGCAATGAGA
TGGAAGAGAACCACGGCGACCTGCCTAAGGTGGAAAAGCTGTACGTGTACAGAACCACAGCCGGCGCTAG
GGACGACGCCCCTAACTTCGTGAAGATCCTGGGCGGATCTTACCCATACGACGTACCAGATTACGCTTAG
GCGATCGCCTGATCATAATCAGCCATACCACATTTGTAGAGGTTTTACTTGCTTTAAAAAACCTCCCACA
CCTCCCCCTGAACCTGAAACATAAAATGAATGCAATTGTTGTTGTTAACTTGTTTATTGCAGCTTATAAT
GGTTACAAATAAAGCAATAGCATCACAAATTTCACAAATAAAGCATTTTTTTCACTGCATTCTAGTTGTG
GTTTGTCCAAACTCATCAATGTATCTTAACGCGTCGCCAGTACTAGTGAACCTCTTCGAGGGACCTAATA
ACTTCGTATAGCATACATTATACGAAGTTATATTAAGGGTTCCGGATCTCGACCTCGAAATTCTACCGGG
TAGGGGAGGCGCTTTTCCCAAGGCAGTCTGGAGCATGCGCTTTAGCAGCCCCGCTGGGCACTTGGCGCTA
CACAAGTGGCCTCTGGCCTCGCACACATTCCACATCCACCGGTAGGCGCCAACCGGCTCCGTTCTTTGGT
GGCCCCTTCGCGCCACCTTCTACTCCTCCCCTAGTCAGGAAGTTCCCCCCCGCCCCGCAGCTCGCGTCGT
GCAGGACGTGACAAATGGAAGTAGCACGTCTCACTAGTCTCGTGCAGATGGACAGCACCGCTGAGCAATG
GAAGCGGGTAGGCCTTTGGGGCAGCGGCCAATAGCAGCTTTGCTCCTTCGCTTTCTGGGCTCAGAGGCTG
GGAAGGGGTGGGTCCGGGGGCGGGCTCAGGGGCGGGCTCAGGGGCGGGGCGGGCGCCCGAAGGTCCTCCG
GAGGCCCGGCATTCTGCACGCTTCAAAAGCGCACGTCTGCCGCGCTGTTCTCCTCTTCCTCATCTCCGGG
CCTTTCGACCTGCATCCATCTAGATCTCGAGCAGCTGAAGCTTACCATGACCGAGTACAAGCCCACGGTG
CGCCTCGCCACCCGCGACGACGTCCCCAGGGCCGTACGCACCCTCGCCGCCGCGTTCGCCGACTACCCCG
CCACGCGCCACACCGTCGATCCGGACCGCCACATCGAGCGGGTCACCGAGCTGCAAGAACTCTTCCTCAC
GCGCGTCGGGCTCGACATCGGCAAGGTGTGGGTCGCGGACGACGGCGCCGCGGTGGCGGTCTGGACCACG
CCGGAGAGCGTCGAAGCGGGGGCGGTGTTCGCCGAGATCGGCCCGCGCATGGCCGAGTTGAGCGGTTCCC
GGCTGGCCGCGCAGCAACAGATGGAAGGCCTCCTGGCGCCGCACCGGCCCAAGGAGCCCGCGTGGTTCCT
GGCCACCGTCGGCGTCTCGCCCGACCACCAGGGCAAGGGTCTGGGCAGCGCCGTCGTGCTCCCCGGAGTG
GAGGCGGCCGAGCGCGCCGGGGTGCCCGCCTTCCTGGAGACCTCCGCGCCCCGCAACCTCCCCTTCTACG
AGCGGCTCGGCTTCACCGTCACCGCCGACGTCGAGGTGCCCGAAGGACCGCGCACCTGGTGCATGACCCG
CAAGCCCGGTGCCTGACGCCCGCCCCACGACCCGCAGCGCCCGACCGAAAGGAGCGCACGACCCCATGCA
TCGATGATATCAGATCCCCGGGATGCAGAAATTGATGATCTATTAAACAATAAAGATGTCCACTAAAATG
GAAGTTTTTCCTGTCATACTTTGTTAAGAAGGGTGAGAACAGAGTACCTACATTTTGAATGGAAGGATTG
GAGCTACGGGGGTGGGGGTGGGGTGGGATTAGATAAATGCCTGCTCTTTACTGAAGGCTCTTTACTATTG
CTTTATGATAATGTTTCATAGTTGGATATCATAATTTAAACAAGCAAAACCAAATTAAGGGCCAGCTCAT
TCCTCCCACTCATGATCTATAGATCTATAGATCTCTCGTGGGATCATTGTTTTTCTCTTGATTCCCACTT
TGTGGTTCTAAGTACTGTGGTTTCCAAATGTGTCAGTTTCATAGCCTGAAGAACGAGATCAGCAGCCTCT
GTTCCACATACACTTCATTCTCAGTATTGTTTTGCCAAGTTCTAATTCCATCAGAAGCTGGTCGAGATCC
TAAGCTTGGCTGGACGTAAACTCCTCTTCAGACCTAATAACTTCGTATAGCATACATTATACGAAGTTAT
ATTAAGGGTTATTGAATATGATCGGAATTGCGGCCCTGACCTGTTGGGGTCTTTAAAGCTCAAGGAAAAA
GGCCATAGTTGATTTCTCCTAAATCAAGATAGAGTCCAATTAACTTTTTTTTTTTTTTAAGATGGAGTCT
CACTCTGTCGCCAGGCTGGACTGCAGTGGCGTGATCTCAGCTCACTGCAACCTCTGCCTCCCAGGTTCAG
GCGATTCTTCTGTCTCAGCCTCCCGAGTAGCTGGGACTACAAGTGTGGGCCACCATGCCCAGCTAGTTTT
GTATTTTTAGTAGAGATGGGATTTCACCATCTTGGCTAGGATGGTCTTGATCTCTTGACCTTGTGATTCG
CCTGCCTCTGCCTCCCAGAGTGCTGAGATTACAGGCGTGAGCCACAGTGCCCAATTTCCATGGGTTTTCA
AGAAAAACTTAACTTACTTAAACTTCAGATCACTTCCTTAAAGGAACATACTGAGCATAGCTTGGCTGGT
TAGAAATTAGGAAGACTAGCTTGGGCTACATGGTAAGACCCTGCCTCTACAAAAAATAAGAAAAAAGTTA
GTGGCATGTGCCTGTAGTTCCATCTACTTGGGAGGCTGAGGTGAGAGGATCGCTTGAGCCCAGGAGGTTG
AAGCTGCAGTGAGCCACGATTGCACCACTGTACTCCAGCCTGGGTGACACAGAGTGAGACCCTGTCTCCA
AACAAAATTAGGAAGGGTTTCAGAGAGGAAATAAACACGGCCG
Features (pLannotate 1.2.2; 23 found; start..end, strand, type, name):
     11..27      -  protein_bind   lac operator: The lac repressor binds to the lac operator to inhibit transcription in E. coli. This inhibition can be relieved by adding lactose or isopropyl-β-D-thiogalactopyranoside (IPTG). lac repressor encoded by lacI
     35..65      -  promoter       lac promoter: promoter for the E. coli lac operon
     80..101     -  protein_bind   CAP binding site: CAP binding activates transcription in the presence of cAMP. E. coli catabolite activator protein
    114..206     -  CDS            lacI (fragment): lac repressor; lacI; The lac repressor binds to the lac operator to inhibit transcription in E. coli. This inhibition can be relieved by adding lactose or isopropyl-β-D-thiogalactopyranoside (IPTG).
    389..977     -  rep_origin     ori: high-copy-number ColE1/pMB1/pBR322/pUC origin of replication
   1148..2008    -  CDS            AmpR: β-lactamase; bla; confers resistance to ampicillin, carbenicillin, and related antibiotics
   2009..2113    -  promoter       AmpR promoter: bla
   2140..2568    +  rep_origin     f1 ori (sequence partly withheld): f1 bacteriophage origin of replication; arrow indicates direction of (+) strand synthesis
   2599..2753    -  CDS            lacZα (fragment): LacZα fragment of β-galactosidase; lacZ fragment
   3587..3798    +  promoter       EF-1α core promoter: core promoter for human elongation factor EF-1α
   3799..4737    +  intron         EF-1α intron A: intron upstream of the start codon of human EF-1α
   4766..6490    +  CDS            TIR1B_ORYSJ: Experimental evidence at transcript level: Swiss-Prot protein existence level 2. From Oryza sativa subsp. japonica (Rice).
   6500..6526    +  CDS            HA: HA (human influenza hemagglutinin) epitope tag
   6539..6623    +  CDS            large T antigen (fragment): large T antigen from SV40 (simian virus 40)
   6646..6767    +  polyA_signal   SV40 poly(A) signal: SV40 polyadenylation signal
   6807..6840    +  protein_bind   loxP: Cre-mediated recombination occurs in the 8-bp core sequence (GCATACAT). Cre recombinase
   6877..7376    +  promoter       PGK promoter: mouse phosphoglycerate kinase 1 promoter
   7416..8015    +  CDS            PuroR: puromycin N-acetyltransferase; pac from Streptomyces alboniger; confers resistance to puromycin
   8093..8545    +  polyA_signal   PGK poly(A) signal: mouse phosphoglycerate kinase 1 polyadenylation signal
   8596..8629    +  protein_bind   loxP: Cre-mediated recombination occurs in the 8-bp core sequence (GCATACAT). Cre recombinase
   8782..8916    +  CDS            C9orf85 (fragment): CI085_HUMAN - Experimental evidence at protein level: Swiss-Prot protein existence level 1. From Homo sapiens (Human).
   8928..9029    -  CDS            NANOGNB (fragment): NANGN_HUMAN - Experimental evidence at transcript level: Swiss-Prot protein existence level 2. From Homo sapiens (Human).
   9131..9307    -  CDS            C16orf89 (fragment): CP089_HUMAN - Experimental evidence at protein level: Swiss-Prot protein existence level 1. From Homo sapiens (Human).
