[The description below was written by a language model from this plasmid's Addgene catalogue record and pLannotate feature annotations shown in this document.]
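Description:
p286 TIR1_HA_hH11 is a mammalian expression and gene-targeting donor plasmid, about 9.4 kb, built on the Origene PS100010 backbone. It is designed to place a constitutive OsTIR1 expression cassette at the human H11 safe-harbour locus. In E. coli it is maintained at high copy from a ColE1/pUC-type origin and selected with ampicillin through the β-lactamase gene. The backbone also carries an f1 phage origin and remnants of the lac promoter/operator, lacI and lacZα, which have no role in the payload.

The payload is driven by the human EF-1α promoter, annotated as the core promoter plus intron A. This promoter expresses the 1,725 bp Oryza sativa TIR1 coding sequence, followed by a C-terminal HA epitope tag for detection and terminated by an SV40 poly(A) signal. Downstream lies a puromycin resistance cassette made up of the mouse PGK promoter, PuroR and the PGK poly(A) signal. Two loxP sites in the same orientation flank this cassette, so Cre recombinase can excise the marker once targeted clones have been selected.

According to the record, homology arms for the human H11 locus were amplified from human embryonic stem cell DNA. They are not explicitly annotated in the feature table, but probably correspond to the unannotated stretch upstream of the EF-1α promoter and the region after the second loxP. The short "C9orf85", "NANOGNB" and "C16orf89" fragment hits in that downstream region are probably spurious matches to genomic sequence rather than functional genes.

OsTIR1 is the auxin-responsive F-box protein required for the auxin-inducible degron (AID) system. The construct is therefore used to generate human cell lines, including stem cells, that stably express TIR1 for auxin-triggered depletion of degron-tagged proteins.
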