Addgene plasmid #164853: p286 TIR1_HA_hH11
Purpose: constitutive TIR1 expression vector for human H11 locus
Depositing lab: Philip Jordan. Publication: Adaptation of the AID system for stem cell and transgenic mouse research. Pryzhkova MV, Xu MJ, Jordan PW. Stem Cell Res. 2020 Nov 5;49:102078. doi: 10.1016/j.scr.2020.102078. PubMed 33202307.
Backbone
  Vector backbone: PS100010
  Backbone manufacturer: Origene
  Backbone size w/o insert (bp): 2848
  Total vector size (bp): 9369
  Vector type: Mammalian Expression
  Selectable markers: Puromycin
Growth in bacteria
  Bacterial resistance: Ampicillin, 100 μg/mL
  Growth temperature: 37°C
  Growth strain: DH5alpha
  Copy number: High Copy
Gene/Insert
  Gene/Insert name: OsTIR1
  Species: Oryza sativa (rice)
  Insert size (bp): 1725
  Promoter: EF1-alpha
  Tag / fusion protein: HA tag
  Cloning method: Ligation Independent Cloning
  Sequencing primers: 5′ none; 3′ none
Resource information
  A portion of this plasmid was derived from a plasmid made by: EF1-alpha and TIR sequences are subcloned from pRAIDRS-P10 R. Brosh et al., Nat. Com. 2016; loxP-Puro-loxP cassette is subcloned from Addgene #22208 TV-hPITX3-Reverse; homology arms for human H11 locus are amplified from hESCs H1 (WiCell)
Terms and licenses: Academic/Nonprofit Terms; Industry Terms: Not Available to Industry
How to cite: p286 TIR1_HA_hH11 was a gift from Philip Jordan (Addgene plasmid # 164853 ; http://n2t.net/addgene:164853 ; RRID:Addgene_164853)
